Addgene plasmid #81484: pDONR223_SMAD4_p.K519N
Purpose: Gateway Donor vector containing SMAD4 , part of the Target Accelerator Plasmid Collection.
Depositing lab: Jesse Boehm & William Hahn & David Root. Depositing organization: Broad Institute. Publication: Systematic Functional Interrogation of Rare Cancer Variants Identifies Oncogenic Alleles. Kim E, Ilic N, Shrestha Y, Zou L, Kamburov A, Zhu C, Yang X, Lubonja R, Tran N, Nguyen C, Lawrence MS, Piccioni F, Bagul M, Doench JG, Chouinard CR, Wu X, Hogstrom L, Natoli T, Tamayo P, Horn H, Corsello SM, Lage K, Root DE, Subramanian A, Golub TR, Getz G, Boehm JS, Hahn WC. Cancer Discov. 2016 Jul;6(7):714-26. doi: 10.1158/2159-8290.CD-16-0160. Epub 2016 May 4. PubMed 27147599.
Backbone
  Vector backbone: pDONR223
  Backbone manufacturer: Invitrogen
  Backbone size w/o insert (bp): 2790
  Vector type: Gateway Entry vector
Growth in bacteria
  Bacterial resistance: Spectinomycin, 50 μg/mL
  Growth temperature: 37°C
  Growth strain: DH5alpha
  Copy number: High Copy
Gene/Insert
  Gene/Insert name: SMAD4 (alt name: NM_005359.5)
  Species: H. sapiens (human)
  Mutation: K519N
  Entrez Gene: SMAD4 (a.k.a. DPC4, JIP, MADH4, MYHRS)
  Promoter: None
  Cloning method: Gateway Cloning
  Sequencing primers: 5′ M13pUC-fwd; 3′ M13-Rev
Terms and licenses: Academic/Nonprofit Terms; Industry Terms: Not Available to Industry
Depositor comments: Closed state: stop codon immediately follows insert
How to cite: pDONR223_SMAD4_p.K519N was a gift from Jesse Boehm & William Hahn & David Root (Addgene plasmid # 81484 ; http://n2t.net/addgene:81484 ; RRID:Addgene_81484)
