[The description below was written by a language model from this plasmid's Addgene catalogue record and pLannotate feature annotations shown in this document.]
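Description:
pDONR223_SMAD4_p.K519N is a Gateway entry clone built on the Invitrogen pDONR223 backbone, carrying the human SMAD4 open reading frame with a lysine-to-asparagine substitution at residue 519. It belongs to the Target Accelerator Plasmid Collection, a set of cancer-associated alleles assembled for systematic functional testing of rare variants. The sequenced plasmid is about 4.4 kb. It replicates in E. coli from a high-copy ColE1/pUC-type origin and is selected with spectinomycin through the aadA aminoglycoside adenylyltransferase gene. This gene lies downstream of a fragment of the class 1 integron Pc promoter and a remnant of a gentamicin resistance gene.

The SMAD4 coding sequence spans roughly 1.66 kb and is flanked on both sides by attL-type recombination sites. The automated annotation labels both as attL3, but they serve as the pair of sites that lets LR Clonase transfer the insert directionally into any compatible destination vector. The clone is in the "closed" configuration: a stop codon immediately follows the insert, so the protein would be made with its native C-terminus, and C-terminal fusion tags supplied by a destination vector would not be read through.

The record lists no promoter for the insert, so the plasmid is a shuttle and archival vector rather than an expression construct. The rrnB T1 and T2 terminators upstream of the cassette insulate it from read-through transcription. A T7 promoter sits beyond the downstream att site, facing the insert. The short lacI and lacZα fragments are backbone remnants. The typical use is to move the K519N allele into lentiviral or other expression vectors to compare its activity with that of wild-type SMAD4.
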