Features (pLannotate 1.2.2; 12 found; start..end, strand, type, name):
    121..213     +  CDS            lacI (fragment): lac repressor; lacI; The lac repressor binds to the lac operator to inhibit transcription in E. coli. This inhibition can be relieved by adding lactose or isopropyl-β-D-thiogalactopyranoside (IPTG).
    268..295     -  terminator     rrnB T2 terminator: transcription terminator T2 from the E. coli rrnB gene
    427..470     +  terminator     rrnB T1 terminator: Escherichia coli rrnB; transcription terminator T1 from the E. coli rrnB gene
    517..553     -  CDS            lacZα (fragment): LacZα fragment of β-galactosidase; lacZ fragment
    570..665     +  protein_bind   attL3: mutant version of attL; recombination site for the Gateway® LR reaction LR Clonase™
    668..2323    +  CDS            SMAD4: SMAD4_HUMAN - Also known as DPC4, MADH4. Experimental evidence at protein level: Swiss-Prot protein existence level 1. In muscle physiology, plays a central role in the balance between atrophy and hypertrophy. When recruited by MSTN, promotes atrophy response via phosphorylated SMAD2/4. MSTN decrease causes SMAD4 release and subsequent recruitment by the BMP pathway to promote hypertrophy via phosphorylated SMAD1/5/8. Acts synergistically with SMAD1 and YY1 in bone morphogenetic protein (BMP)-mediated cardiac- specific gene expression. Binds to SMAD binding elements (SBEs) (5'- GTCT/AGAC-3') w
   2331..2426    -  protein_bind   attL3: mutant version of attL; recombination site for the Gateway® LR reaction LR Clonase™
   2445..2463    -  promoter       T7 promoter: promoter for bacteriophage T7 RNA polymerase
   2653..2676    +  promoter       Pc promoter (fragment): intI1 (promoter lies within the coding sequence); class 1 integron promoter
   2852..2908    +  CDS            GmR (fragment): gentamycin acetyltransferase; aacC1; confers resistance to gentamycin
   2915..3706    +  CDS            SmR: aminoglycoside adenylyltransferase (Murphy, 1985); aadA; confers resistance to spectinomycin and streptomycin
   3799..4387    +  rep_origin     ori: high-copy-number ColE1/pMB1/pBR322/pUC origin of replication
>Addgene plasmid #81484 | pDONR223_SMAD4_p.K519N | addgene full sequence | sequence record 168327 | Addgene NGS result
CTTTCCTGCGTTATCCCCTGATTCTGTGGATAACCGTATTACCGCCTTTGAGTGAGCTGATACCGCTCGC
CGCAGCCGAACGACCGAGCGCAGCGAGTCAGTGAGCGAGGAAGCGGAAGAGCGCCCAATACGCAAACCGC
CTCTCCCCGCGCGTTGGCCGATTCATTAATGCAGCTGGCACGACAGGTTTCCCGACTGGAAAGCGGGCAG
TGAGCGCAACGCAATTAATACGCGTACCGCTAGCCAGGAAGAGTTTGTAGAAACGCAAAAAGGCCATCCG
TCAGGATGGCCTTCTGCTTAGTTTGATGCCTGGCAGTTTATGGCGGGCGTCCTGCCCGCCACCCTCCGGG
CCGTTGCTTCACAACGTTCAAATCCGCTCCCGGCGGATTTGTCCTACTCAGGAGAGCGTTCACCGACAAA
CAACAGATAAAACGAAAGGCCCAGTCTTCCGACTGAGCCTTTCGTTTTATTTGATGCCTGGCAGTTCCCT
ACTCTCGCGTTAACGCTAGCATGGATGTTTTCCCAGTCACGACGTTGTAAAACGACGGCCAGTCTTAAGC
TCGGGCCCCAAATAATGATTTTATTTTGACTGATAGTGACCTGTTCGTTGCAACAAATTGATGAGCAATG
CTTTTTTATAATGCCAACTTTGTACAAAAAAGTTGGCATGGACAATATGTCTATTACGAATACACCAACA
AGTAATGATGCCTGTCTGAGCATTGTGCATAGTTTGATGTGCCATAGACAAGGTGGAGAGAGTGAAACAT
TTGCAAAAAGAGCAATTGAAAGTTTGGTAAAGAAGCTGAAGGAGAAAAAAGATGAATTGGATTCTTTAAT
AACAGCTATAACTACAAATGGAGCTCATCCTAGTAAATGTGTTACCATACAGAGAACATTGGATGGGAGG
CTTCAGGTGGCTGGTCGGAAAGGATTTCCTCATGTGATCTATGCCCGTCTCTGGAGGTGGCCTGATCTTC
ACAAAAATGAACTAAAACATGTTAAATATTGTCAGTATGCGTTTGACTTAAAATGTGATAGTGTCTGTGT
GAATCCATATCACTACGAACGAGTTGTATCACCTGGAATTGATCTCTCAGGATTAACACTGCAGAGTAAT
GCTCCATCAAGTATGATGGTGAAGGATGAATATGTGCATGACTTTGAGGGACAGCCATCGTTGTCCACTG
AAGGACATTCAATTCAAACCATCCAGCATCCACCAAGTAATCGTGCATCGACAGAGACATACAGCACCCC
AGCTCTGTTAGCCCCATCTGAGTCTAATGCTACCAGCACTGCCAACTTTCCCAACATTCCTGTGGCTTCC
ACAAGTCAGCCTGCCAGTATACTGGGGGGCAGCCATAGTGAAGGACTGTTGCAGATAGCATCAGGGCCTC
AGCCAGGACAGCAGCAGAATGGATTTACTGGTCAGCCAGCTACTTACCATCATAACAGCACTACCACCTG
GACTGGAAGTAGGACTGCACCATACACACCTAATTTGCCTCACCACCAAAACGGCCATCTTCAGCACCAC
CCGCCTATGCCGCCCCATCCCGGACATTACTGGCCTGTTCACAATGAGCTTGCATTCCAGCCTCCCATTT
CCAATCATCCTGCTCCTGAGTATTGGTGTTCCATTGCTTACTTTGAAATGGATGTTCAGGTAGGAGAGAC
ATTTAAGGTTCCTTCAAGCTGCCCTATTGTTACTGTTGATGGATACGTGGACCCTTCTGGAGGAGATCGC
TTTTGTTTGGGTCAACTCTCCAATGTCCACAGGACAGAAGCCATTGAGAGAGCAAGGTTGCACATAGGCA
AAGGTGTGCAGTTGGAATGTAAAGGTGAAGGTGATGTTTGGGTCAGGTGCCTTAGTGACCACGCGGTCTT
TGTACAGAGTTACTACTTAGACAGAGAAGCTGGGCGTGCACCTGGAGATGCTGTTCATAAGATCTACCCA
AGTGCATATATAAAGGTCTTTGATTTGCGTCAGTGTCATCGACAGATGCAGCAGCAGGCGGCTACTGCAC
AAGCTGCAGCAGCTGCCCAGGCAGCAGCCGTGGCAGGAAACATCCCTGGCCCAGGATCAGTAGGTGGAAT
AGCTCCAGCTATCAGTCTGTCAGCTGCTGCTGGAATTGGTGTTGATGACCTTCGTCGCTTATGCATACTC
AGGATGAGTTTTGTGAAAGGCTGGGGACCGGATTACCCAAGACAGAGCATCAACGAAACACCTTGCTGGA
TTGAAATTCACTTACACCGGGCCCTCCAGCTCCTAGACGAAGTACTTCATACCATGCCGATTGCAGACCC
ACAACCTTTAGACTGATTGCCAACTTTCTTGTACAAAGTTGGCATTATAAGAAAGCATTGCTTATCAATT
TGTTGCAACGAACAGGTCACTATCAGTCAAAATAAAATCATTATTTGCCATCCAGCTGATATCCCCTATA
GTGAGTCGTATTACATGGTCATAGCTGTTTCCTGGCAGCTCTGGCCCGTGTCTCAAAATCTCTGATGTTA
CATTGCACAAGATAAAAATATATCATCATGCCTCCTCTAGACCAGCCAGGACAGAAATGCCTCGACTTCG
CTGCTACCCAAGGTTGCCGGGTGACGCACACCGTGGAAACGGATGAAGGCACGAACCCAGTGGACATAAG
CCTGTTCGGTTCGTAAGCTGTAATGCAAGTAGCGTATGCGCTCACGCAACTGGTCCAGAACCTTGACCGA
ACGCAGCGGTGGTAACGGCGCAGTGGCGGTTTTCATGGCTTGTTATGACTGTTTTTTTGGGGTACAGTCT
ATGCCTCGGGCATCCAAGCAGCAAGCGCGTTACGCCGTGGGTCGATGTTTGATGTTATGGAGCAGCAACG
ATGTTACGCAGCAGGGCAGTCGCCCTAAAACAAAGTTAAACATTATGAGGGAAGCGGTGATCGCCGAAGT
ATCGACTCAACTATCAGAGGTAGTTGGCGTCATCGAGCGCCATCTCGAACCGACGTTGCTGGCCGTACAT
TTGTACGGCTCCGCAGTGGATGGCGGCCTGAAGCCACACAGTGATATTGATTTGCTGGTTACGGTGACCG
TAAGGCTTGATGAAACAACGCGGCGAGCTTTGATCAACGACCTTTTGGAAACTTCGGCTTCCCCTGGAGA
GAGCGAGATTCTCCGCGCTGTAGAAGTCACCATTGTTGTGCACGACGACATCATTCCGTGGCGTTATCCA
GCTAAGCGCGAACTGCAATTTGGAGAATGGCAGCGCAATGACATTCTTGCAGGTATCTTCGAGCCAGCCA
CGATCGACATTGATCTGGCTATCTTGCTGACAAAAGCAAGAGAACATAGCGTTGCCTTGGTAGGTCCAGC
GGCGGAGGAACTCTTTGATCCGGTTCCTGAACAGGATCTATTTGAGGCGCTAAATGAAACCTTAACGCTA
TGGAACTCGCCGCCCGACTGGGCTGGCGATGAGCGAAATGTAGTGCTTACGTTGTCCCGCATTTGGTACA
GCGCAGTAACCGGCAAAATCGCGCCGAAGGATGTCGCTGCCGACTGGGCAATGGAGCGCCTGCCGGCCCA
GTATCAGCCCGTCATACTTGAAGCTAGACAGGCTTATCTTGGACAAGAAGAAGATCGCTTGGCCTCGCGC
GCAGATCAGTTGGAAGAATTTGTCCACTACGTGAAAGGCGAGATCACCAAGGTAGTCGGCAAATAACCCT
CGAGCCACCCATGACCAAAATCCCTTAACGTGAGTTACGCGTCGTTCCACTGAGCGTCAGACCCCGTAGA
AAAGATCAAAGGATCTTCTTGAGATCCTTTTTTTCTGCGCGTAATCTGCTGCTTGCAAACAAAAAAACCA
CCGCTACCAGCGGTGGTTTGTTTGCCGGATCAAGAGCTACCAACTCTTTTTCCGAAGGTAACTGGCTTCA
GCAGAGCGCAGATACCAAATACTGTTCTTCTAGTGTAGCCGTAGTTAGGCCACCACTTCAAGAACTCTGT
AGCACCGCCTACATACCTCGCTCTGCTAATCCTGTTACCAGTGGCTGCTGCCAGTGGCGATAAGTCGTGT
CTTACCGGGTTGGACTCAAGACGATAGTTACCGGATAAGGCGCAGCGGTCGGGCTGAACGGGGGGTTCGT
GCACACAGCCCAGCTTGGAGCGAACGACCTACACCGAACTGAGATACCTACAGCGTGAGCTATGAGAAAG
CGCCACGCTTCCCGAAGGGAGAAAGGCGGACAGGTATCCGGTAAGCGGCAGGGTCGGAACAGGAGAGCGC
ACGAGGGAGCTTCCAGGGGGAAACGCCTGGTATCTTTATAGTCCTGTCGGGTTTCGCCACCTCTGACTTG
AGCGTCGATTTTTGTGATGCTCGTCAGGGGGGCGGAGCCTATGGAAAAACGCCAGCAACGCGGCCTTTTT
ACGGTTCCTGGCCTTTTGCTGGCCTTTTGCTCACATGTT
