>Addgene plasmid #81484 | pDONR223_SMAD4_p.K519N | depositor partial sequence | sequence record 154803 | Insert sequence
ATGGACAATATGTCTATTACGAATACACCAACAAGTAATGATGCCTGTCTGAGCATTGTGCATAGTTTGA
TGTGCCATAGACAAGGTGGAGAGAGTGAAACATTTGCAAAAAGAGCAATTGAAAGTTTGGTAAAGAAGCT
GAAGGAGAAAAAAGATGAATTGGATTCTTTAATAACAGCTATAACTACAAATGGAGCTCATCCTAGTAAA
TGTGTTACCATACAGAGAACATTGGATGGGAGGCTTCAGGTGGCTGGTCGGAAAGGATTTCCTCATGTGA
TCTATGCCCGTCTCTGGAGGTGGCCTGATCTTCACAAAAATGAACTAAAACATGTTAAATATTGTCAGTA
TGCGTTTGACTTAAAATGTGATAGTGTCTGTGTGAATCCATATCACTACGAACGAGTTGTATCACCTGGA
ATTGATCTCTCAGGATTAACACTGCAGAGTAATGCTCCATCAAGTATGATGGTGAAGGATGAATATGTGC
ATGACTTTGAGGGACAGCCATCGTTGTCCACTGAAGGACATTCAATTCAAACCATCCAGCATCCACCAAG
TAATCGTGCATCGACAGAGACATACAGCACCCCAGCTCTGTTAGCCCCATCTGAGTCTAATGCTACCAGC
ACTGCCAACTTTCCCAACATTCCTGTGGCTTCCACAAGTCAGCCTGCCAGTATACTGGGGGGCAGCCATA
GTGAAGGACTGTTGCAGATAGCATCAGGGCCTCAGCCAGGACAGCAGCAGAATGGATTTACTGGTCAGCC
AGCTACTTACCATCATAACAGCACTACCACCTGGACTGGAAGTAGGACTGCACCATACACACCTAATTTG
CCTCACCACCAAAACGGCCATCTTCAGCACCACCCGCCTATGCCGCCCCATCCCGGACATTACTGGCCTG
TTCACAATGAGCTTGCATTCCAGCCTCCCATTTCCAATCATCCTGCTCCTGAGTATTGGTGTTCCATTGC
TTACTTTGAAATGGATGTTCAGGTAGGAGAGACATTTAAGGTTCCTTCAAGCTGCCCTATTGTTACTGTT
GATGGATACGTGGACCCTTCTGGAGGAGATCGCTTTTGTTTGGGTCAACTCTCCAATGTCCACAGGACAG
AAGCCATTGAGAGAGCAAGGTTGCACATAGGCAAAGGTGTGCAGTTGGAATGTAAAGGTGAAGGTGATGT
TTGGGTCAGGTGCCTTAGTGACCACGCGGTCTTTGTACAGAGTTACTACTTAGACAGAGAAGCTGGGCGT
GCACCTGGAGATGCTGTTCATAAGATCTACCCAAGTGCATATATAAAGGTCTTTGATTTGCGTCAGTGTC
ATCGACAGATGCAGCAGCAGGCGGCTACTGCACAAGCTGCAGCAGCTGCCCAGGCAGCAGCCGTGGCAGG
AAACATCCCTGGCCCAGGATCAGTAGGTGGAATAGCTCCAGCTATCAGTCTGTCAGCTGCTGCTGGAATT
GGTGTTGATGACCTTCGTCGCTTATGCATACTCAGGATGAGTTTTGTGAAAGGCTGGGGACCGGATTACC
CAAGACAGAGCATCAACGAAACACCTTGCTGGATTGAAATTCACTTACACCGGGCCCTCCAGCTCCTAGA
CGAAGTACTTCATACCATGCCGATTGCAGACCCACAACCTTTAGAC
