>Addgene plasmid #81484 | pDONR223_SMAD4_p.K519N | addgene partial sequence | sequence record 156349 | M13-F20 5'-TGTAAAACGACGGCCAGT-3'
TTGCAACAAATTGATGAGCAATGCTTTTTTATAATGCCAACTTTGTACAAAAAAGTTGGCATGGACAATA
TGTCTATTACGAATACACCAACAAGTAATGATGCCTGTCTGAGCATTGTGCATAGTTTGATGTGCCATAG
ACAAGGTGGAGAGAGTGAAACATTTGCAAAAAGAGCAATTGAAAGTTTGGTAAAGAAGCTGAAGGAGAAA
AAAGATGAATTGGATTCTTTAATAACAGCTATAACTACAAATGGAGCTCATCCTAGTAAATGTGTTACCA
TACAGAGAACATTGGATGGGAGGCTTCAGGTGGCTGGTCGGAAAGGATTTCCTCATGTGATCTATGCCCG
TCTCTGGAGGTGGCCTGATCTTCACAAAAATGAACTAAAACATGTTAAATATTGTCAGTATGCGTTTGAC
TTAAAATGTGATAGTGTCTGTGTGAATCCATATCACTACGAACGAGTTGTATCACCTGGAATTGATCTCT
CAGGATTAACACTGCAGAGTAATGCTCCATCAAGTATGATGGTGAAGGATGAATATGTGCATGACTTTGA
GGGACAGCCATCGTTGTCCACTGAAGGACATTCAATTCAAACCATCCAGCATCCACCAAGTAATCGTGCA
TCGACAGAGACATACAGCACCCCAGCTCTGTTAGCCCCATCTGAGTCTAATGCTACCAGCACTGCCAACT
TTCCCAACATTCCTGTGGCTTCCACAAGTCAGCCTGCCAGTATACTGGGGGGCAGCCATAGTGAAGGACT
GTTGCAGATAGCATCAGGGCCTCAGCCAGGACAGCAGCAGAATGGATTTACTGGTCAGCCAGCTACTTAC
CATCATAACAGCACTACCACCTGGACTGGAAGTAGGACTGCACCATACACACCTAATTTGCCTCACCACC
AAAACGGCCATCTTCAGCACCACCCGCCTATGCCGCCCCATCCCGGACATTACTGGCCTGTTCACAATGA
GCTTGCATTCCAGCCTCCCATTTCCA
